>Addgene plasmid #48943 | pBEG R1-ChlorR-R4 #BGV049 | depositor partial sequence | sequence record 71694 | Full sequence
CCAATACGCAAACCGCCTCTCCCCGCGCGTTGGCCGATTCATTAATGCAGCTGGCACGACAGGTTTCCCG
ACTGGAAAGCGGGCAGTGAGCGCAACGCAATTAATGTGAGTTAGCTCACTCATTAGGCACCCCAGGCTTT
ACACTTTATGCTTCCGCGGCTCGTATGTTGTGTGGAATTGTGAGCGGATAACAATTTCACACAGGAAACA
GCTATGACCATGATTACGCCACTAGCAGATCTGCTAGCACAAGTTTGTACAAAAAAGCTGAACGAGAAAC
GTAAAATGATATAAATATCAATATATTAAATTAGATTTTGCATAAAAAACAGACTACATAATACTGTAAA
ACACAACATATCCAGTCACTATGGCCGGCGCGGCCGCATTAGGCACCCCAGGCTTTACACTTTATGCTTC
CGGCTCGTATAATGTGTGGATTTTGAGTTAGGATCCGGCGAGATTTTCAGGAGCTAAGGAAGCTAAAATG
GAGAAAAAAATCACTGGATATACCACCGTTGATATATCCCAATGGCATCGTAAAGAACATTTTGAGGCAT
TTCAGTCAGTTGCTCAATGTACCTATAACCAGACCGTTCAGCTGGATATTACGGCCTTTTTAAAGACCGT
AAAGAAAAATAAGCACAAGTTTTATCCGGCCTTTATTCACATTCTTGCCCGCCTGATGAATGCTCATCCG
GAATTCCGTATGGCAATGAAAGACGGTGAGCTGGTGATATGGGATAGTGTTCACCCTTGTTACACCGTTT
TCCATGAGCAAACTGAAACGTTTTCATCGCTCTGGAGTGAATACCACGACGATTTCCGGCAGTTTCTACA
CATATATTCGCAAGATGTGGCGTGTTACGGTGAAAACCTGGCCTATTTCCCTAAAGGGTTTATTGAGAAT
ATGTTTTTCGTCTCAGCCAATCCCTGGGTGAGTTTCACCAGTTTTGATTTAAACGTGGCCAATATGGACA
ACTTCTTCGCCCCCGTTTTCACCATGGGCAAATATTATACGCAAGGCGACAAGGTGCTGATGCCGCTGGC
GATTCAGGTTCATCATGCCGTCTGTGATGGCTTCCATGTCGGCAGAATGCTTAATGAATTACAACAGTAC
TGCGATGAGTGGCAGGGCGGGGCGTAATCTAGAGGATCCGGCTTACTAAAAGCCAGATAACAGTATGCGT
ATTTGCGCGCTGATTTTTGCGGTATAAGAATATATACTGATATGTATACCCGAAGTATGTCAAAAAGAGG
TGTGCTATGAAGCAGCGTATTACAGTGACAGTTGACAGCGACAGCTATCAGTTGCTCAAGGCATATATGA
TGTCAATATCTCCGGTCTGGTAAGCACAACCATGCAGAATGAAGCCCGTCGTCTGCGTGCCGAACGCTGG
AAAGCGGAAAATCAGGAAGGGATGGCTGAGGTCGCCCGGTTTATTGAAATGAACGGCTCTTTTGCTGACG
AGAACAGGGACTGGTGAAATGCAGTTTAAGGTTTACACCTATAAAAGAGAGAGCCGTTATCGTCTGTTTG
TGGATGTACAGAGTGATATTATTGACACGCCCGGGCGACGGATGGTGATCCCCCTGGCCAGTGCACGTCT
GCTGTCAGATAAAGTCCCCCGTGAACTTTACCCGGTGGTGCATATCGGGGATGAAAGCTGGCGCATGATG
ACCACCGATATGGCCAGTGTGCCGGTCTCCGTTATCGGGGAAGAAGTGGCTGATCTCAGCCACCGCGAAA
ATGACATCAAAAACGCCATTAACCTGATGTTCTGGGGAATATAAATGTCAGGCTCCCTTATACACAGCCA
GTCTGCAGGTCGACGATATCGGCGCGCCACTAGTCCATAGTGACTGGATATGTTGTGTTTTACAGTATTA
TGTAGTCTGTTTTTTATGCAAAATCTAATTTAATATATTGATATTTATATCATTTTACGTTTCTCGTTCA
ACTTTTCTATACAAAGTTGCCCGGGGTTAACTTCGATCCCCAATTCGCCCTATAGTGAGTCGTATTACAA
TTCACTGGCCGTCGTTTTACAACGTCGTGACTGGGAAAACCCTGGCGTTACCCAACTTAATCGCCTTGCA
GCACATCCCCCTTTCGCCAGCTGGCGTAATAGCGAAGAGGCCCGCACCGATCGCCCTTCCCAACAGTTGC
GCAGCCTGAATGGCGAATGAGCTTGCGCCGTCCCGTCAAGTCAGCGTAATGCTCTGCCAGTGTTACAACC
AATTAACCAATTCTGATTAGAAAAACTCATCGAGCATCAAATGAAACTGCAATTTATTCATATCAGGATT
ATCAATACCATATTTTTGAAAAAGCCGTTTCTGTAATGAAGGAGAAAACTCACCGAGGCAGTTCCATAGG
ATGGCAAGATCCTGGTATCGGTCTGCGATTCCGACTCGTCCAACATCAATACAACCTATTAATTTCCCCT
CGTCAAAAATAAGGTTATCAAGTGAGAAATCACCATGAGTGACGACTGAATCCGGTGAGAATGGCAAAAG
GTTATGCATTTCTTTCCAGACTTGTTCAACAGGCCAGCCATTACGCTCGTCATCAAAATCACTCGCATCA
ACCAAACCGTTATTCATTCGTGATTGCGCCTGAGCGAGACGAAATACGCGATCGCTGTTAAAAGGACAAT
TACAAACAGGAATCGAATGCAACCGGCGCAGGAACACTGCCAGCGCATCAACAATATTTTCACCTGAATC
AGGATATTCTTCTAATACCTGGAATGCTGTTTTCCCAGGGATCGCAGTGGTGAGTAACCATGCATCATCA
GGAGTACGGATAAAATGCTTGATGGTCGGAAGAGGCATAAATTCCGTCAGCCAGTTTAGTCTGACCATCT
CATCTGTAACATCATTGGCAACGCTACCTTTGCCATGTTTCAGAAACAACTCTGGCGCATCGGGCTTCCC
ATACAATCAATAGATTGTCGCACCTGATTGCCCGACATTATCGCGAGCCCATTTATACCCATATAAATCA
GCATCCATGTTGGAATTTAATCGCGGCCTCGACGAGCAAGACGTTTCCCGTTGAATATGGCTCATAACAC
CCCTTGTATTACTGTTTATGTAAGCAGACAGTTTTATTGTTCATGATGATATATTTTTATCTTGTGCAAT
GTAACATCAGAGATTTTGAGACACTCGACAAGATGATCTTCTTGAGATCGTTTTGGTCTGCGCGTAATCT
CTTGCTCTGAAAACGAAAAAACCGCCTTGCAGGGCGGTTTTTCGAAGGTTCTCTGAGCTACCAACTCTTT
GAACCGAGGTAACTGGCTTGGAGGAGCGCAGTCACCAAAACTTGTCCTTTCAGTTTAGCCTTAACCGGCG
CATGACTTCAAGACTAACTCCTCTAAATCAATTACCAGTGGCTGCTGCCAGTGGTGCTTTTGCATGTCTT
TCCGGGTTGGACTCAAGACGATAGTTACCGGATAAGGCGCAGCGGTCGGACTGAACGGGGGGTTCGTGCA
TACAGTCCAGCTTGGAGCGAACTGCCTACCCGGAACTGAGTGTCAGGCGTGGAATGAGACAAACGCGGCC
ATAACAGCGGAATGACACCGGTAAACCGAAAGGCAGGAACAGGAGAGCGCACGAGGGAGCCGCCAGGGGA
AACGCCTGGTATCTTTATAGTCCTGTCGGGTTTCGCCACCACTGATTTGAGCGTCAGATTTCGTGATGCT
TGTCAGGGGGGCGGAGCCTATGGAAAAACGGCTTTGCCGCGGCCCTCTCACTTCCC
