>Addgene plasmid #48943 | pBEG R1-ChlorR-R4 #BGV049 | addgene partial sequence | sequence record 72854 | M13pUC-Rev 5'-AGCGGATAACAATTTCACACAGG-3'
TAGCAGATCTGCTAGCACAAGTTTGTACAAAAAAGCTGAACGAGAAACGTAAAATGATATAAATATCAAT
ATATTAAATTAGATTTTGCATAAAAAACAGACTACATAATACTGTAAAACACAACATATCCAGTCACTAT
GGCCGGCGCGGCCGCATTAGGCACCCCAGGCTTTACACTTTATGCTTCCGGCTCGTATAATGTGTGGATT
TTGAGTTAGGATCCGTCGAGATTTTCAGGAGCTAAGGAAGCTAAAATGGAGAAAAAAATCACTGGATATA
CCACCGTTGATATATCCCAATGGCATCGTAAAGAACATTTTGAGGCATTTCAGTCAGTTGCTCAATGTAC
CTATAACCAGACCGTTCAGCTGGATATTACGGCCTTTTTAAAGACCGTAAAGAAAAATAAGCACAAGTTT
TATCCGGCCTTTATTCACATTCTTGCCCGCCTGATGAATGCTCATCCGGAATTCCGTATGGCAATGAAAG
ACGGTGAGCTGGTGATATGGGATAGTGTTCACCCTTGTTACACCGTTTTCCATGAGCAAACTGAAACGTT
TTCATCGCTCTGGAGTGAATACCACGACGATTTCCGGCAGTTTCTACACATATATTCGCAAGATGTGGCG
TGTTACGGTGAAAACCTGGCCTATTTCCCTAAAGGGTTTATTGAGAATATGTTTTTCGTCTCAGCCAATC
CCTGGGTGAGTTTCACCAGTTTTGATTTAAACGTGGCCAATATGGACAACTTCTTCGCCCCCGTTTTCAC
CATGGGCAAATATTATACGCAAGGCGACAAGGTGCTGATGCCGCTGGCGATTCAGGTTCATCATGCCGTT
TGTGATGGCTTCCATGTCGGCAGAATGCTTAATGAATTACAACAGTACTGCGATGAGTGGCAGGCGGGGC
GTAATCTAGAGGATCCGGCTTACTAAAAGCCAGATAACAGTATGCGTATTTTGC
