>Addgene plasmid #48943 | pBEG R1-ChlorR-R4 #BGV049 | addgene partial sequence | sequence record 74261 | M13pUC-fwd 5'-CCCAGTCACGACGTTGTAAAACG-3'
GGCGAATTGGGGATCGAAGTTAACCCCGGGCAACTTTGTATAGAAAAGTTGAACGAGAAACGTAAAATGA
TATAAATATCAATATATTAAATTAGATTTTGCATAAAAAACAGACTACATAATACTGTAAAACACAACAT
ATCCAGTCACTATGGACTAGTGGCGCGCCGATATCGTCGACCTGCAGACTGGCTGTGTATAAGGGAGCCT
GACATTTATATTCCCCAGAACATCAGGTTAATGGCGTTTTTGATGTCATTTTCGCGGTGGCTGAGATCAG
CCACTTCTTCCCCGATAACGGAGACCGGCACACTGGCCATATCGGTGGTCATCATGCGCCAGCTTTCATC
CCCGATATGCACCACCGGGTAAAGTTCACGGGGGACTTTATCTGACAGCAGACGTGCACTGGCCAGGGGG
ATCACCATCCGTCGCCCGGGCGTGTCAATAATATCACTCTGTACATCCACAAACAGACGATAACGGCTCT
CTCTTTTATAGGTGTAAACCTTAAACTGCATTTCACCAGCCCCTGTTCTCGTCAGCAAAAGAGCCGTTCA
TTTCAATAAACCGGGCGACCTCAGCCATCCCTTCCTGATTTTCCGCTTTCCAGCGTTCGGCACGCAGACG
ACGGGCTTCATTCTGCATGGTTGTGCTTACCAGACCGGAGATATTGACATCATATATGCCTTGAGCAACT
GATAGCTGTCGCTGTCAACTGTCACTGTAATACGCTGCTTCATAGCATACCTCTTTTTGACATACTTCGG
GTATACATATCAGTATATATTCTTATACCGCA
