[The description below was written by a language model from this plasmid's Addgene catalogue record.]
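Description:
pBEG R1-ChlorR-R4 is an empty Gateway cloning vector built on the pOK1/2 bacterial backbone. It serves as a donor of a Gateway selection cassette rather than as an expression construct. No promoter for insert expression is recorded, and it carries no gene of interest. Its payload is the standard ccdB–chloramphenicol resistance cassette flanked by an attR1 site on one side and an attR4 site on the other.

According to the record, a chloramphenicol selection cassette was first amplified from a laboratory destination vector and placed into the XbaI site of pOK1/2. The attR1 site was then added from a synthesized fragment as a BglII/NotI piece. Finally the ccdB–chloramphenicol cassette was introduced with NotI/SalI.

The plasmid is selected with both chloramphenicol and kanamycin. Chloramphenicol resistance comes from the Gateway cassette, and kanamycin resistance is presumably from the backbone, though the record does not say so. Because ccdB encodes a gyrase poison that is lethal to ordinary E. coli, the plasmid must be propagated in a ccdB-tolerant strain. Copy number and origin of replication are not stated.

The stated purpose is the creation of Destination vectors: the attR1–ccdB/ChlorR–attR4 module can be moved into a recipient backbone to make it Gateway-compatible. In LR recombination, attR sites exchange with matching attL sites on entry clones. Loss of ccdB then counter-selects against unrecombined vector. The R1/R4 pairing suits multi-fragment (MultiSite-style) assemblies. The plasmid belongs to a modular toolkit for rapidly building lentiviral and retroviral vectors for gene expression and knockdown. The repository's sequencing showed a few differences from the depositor's reference sequence, which the depositor considers functionally unimportant.
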