Addgene plasmid #48943: pBEG R1-ChlorR-R4 #BGV049
Purpose: (Empty Backbone) Contains the Gateway selection cassette (ccdB ChlorR) flanked by AttR1 and AttR4 sites for the creation of Destination vectors
Depositing lab: David Dankort. Depositing organization: McGill University. Publication: A modular lentiviral and retroviral construction system to rapidly generate vectors for gene expression and gene knockdown in vitro and in vivo. Geiling B, Vandal G, Posner AR, de Bruyns A, Dutchak KL, Garnett S, Dankort D. PLoS One. 2013 Oct 11;8(10):e76279. doi: 10.1371/journal.pone.0076279. PubMed 24146852.
Backbone
  Vector backbone: pOK1/2
  Backbone manufacturer: Messing Lab, PMID 1905257
  Backbone size (bp): 3766
  Modifications to backbone: The chloramphenicol selection cassette was PCR amplified from a lab Gateway destination vector (gQxiPuro, unpublished plasmid) using the following forward (5’-CACCTCTAGACTCGAGATTAGGCACCCCAGGCTTTACAC) and reverse (5’-ATATGAATTCGTCGACCTGCAGACTGGCTGTG) primers and cloned into the XbaI site of pOK1/2 B giving pOK1/2 B (ChlorR). Next, the attR1 site from pUC57 fragment A was cloned into this vector using BglII/NotI giving pBEG R1-ChlorR-R4. Finally, the ccdB-ChloroR cassette from gQxiPuro was cloned into pBEG R1-ChloroR-R4 vectors with NotI/SalI.
  Vector type: Gateway cloning vector
  Promoter: na
Growth in bacteria
  Bacterial resistance: Chloramphenicol and Kanamycin, 25 & 50 μg/mL
  Growth temperature: 37°C
  Growth strain: ccdB Survival
  Copy number: Unknown
Gene/Insert
  Cloning method: Gateway Cloning
  Sequencing primers: 5′ M13-F20; 3′ M13R
Terms and licenses: Academic/Nonprofit Terms; Industry Terms: Not Available to Industry
Depositor comments: Please note that Addgene's sequencing results identified a few sequencing differences when compared to the full plasmid sequence provided by the depositing laboratory. According to the depositing lab, these differences are not a concern for the function of the plasmid.
How to cite: pBEG R1-ChlorR-R4 #BGV049 was a gift from David Dankort (Addgene plasmid # 48943 ; http://n2t.net/addgene:48943 ; RRID:Addgene_48943)
